>Addgene plasmid #112282 | SLF060: Lenti-CaMKIIa-jRGECO1a | addgene full sequence | sequence record 244603 | Addgene NGS Result
GGGTCTCTCTGGTTAGACCAGATCTGAGCCTGGGAGCTCTCTGGCTAACTAGGGAACCCACTGCTTAAGC
CTCAATAAAGCTTGCCTTGAGTGCTTCAAGTAGTGTGTGCCCGTCTGTTGTGTGACTCTGGTAACTAGAG
ATCCCTCAGACCCTTTTAGTCAGTGTGGAAAATCTCTAGCAGTGGCGCCCGAACAGGGACTTGAAAGCGA
AAGGGAAACCAGAGGAGCTCTCTCGACGCAGGACTCGGCTTGCTGAAGCGCGCACGGCAAGAGGCGAGGG
GCGGCGACTGGTGAGTACGCCAAAAATTTTGACTAGCGGAGGCTAGAAGGAGAGAGATGGGTGCGAGAGC
GTCAGTATTAAGCGGGGGAGAATTAGATCGCGATGGGAAAAAATTCGGTTAAGGCCAGGGGGAAAGAAAA
AATATAAATTAAAACATATAGTATGGGCAAGCAGGGAGCTAGAACGATTCGCAGTTAATCCTGGCCTGTT
AGAAACATCAGAAGGCTGTAGACAAATACTGGGACAGCTACAACCATCCCTTCAGACAGGATCAGAAGAA
CTTAGATCATTATATAATACAGTAGCAACCCTCTATTGTGTGCATCAAAGGATAGAGATAAAAGACACCA
AGGAAGCTTTAGACAAGATAGAGGAAGAGCAAAACAAAAGTAAGACCACCGCACAGCAAGCGGCCGCTGA
TCTTCAGACCTGGAGGAGGAGATATGAGGGACAATTGGAGAAGTGAATTATATAAATATAAAGTAGTAAA
AATTGAACCATTAGGAGTAGCACCCACCAAGGCAAAGAGAAGAGTGGTGCAGAGAGAAAAAAGAGCAGTG
GGAATAGGAGCTTTGTTCCTTGGGTTCTTGGGAGCAGCAGGAAGCACTATGGGCGCAGCGTCAATGACGC
TGACGGTACAGGCCAGACAATTATTGTCTGGTATAGTGCAGCAGCAGAACAATTTGCTGAGGGCTATTGA
GGCGCAACAGCATCTGTTGCAACTCACAGTCTGGGGCATCAAGCAGCTCCAGGCAAGAATCCTGGCTGTG
GAAAGATACCTAAAGGATCAACAGCTCCTGGGGATTTGGGGTTGCTCTGGAAAACTCATTTGCACCACTG
CTGTGCCTTGGAATGCTAGTTGGAGTAATAAATCTCTGGAACAGATTTGGAATCACACGACCTGGATGGA
GTGGGACAGAGAAATTAACAATTACACAAGCTTAATACACTCCTTAATTGAAGAATCGCAAAACCAGCAA
GAAAAGAATGAACAAGAATTATTGGAATTAGATAAATGGGCAAGTTTGTGGAATTGGTTTAACATAACAA
ATTGGCTGTGGTATATAAAATTATTCATAATGATAGTAGGAGGCTTGGTAGGTTTAAGAATAGTTTTTGC
TGTACTTTCTATAGTGAATAGAGTTAGGCAGGGATATTCACCATTATCGTTTCAGACCCACCTCCCAACC
CCGAGGGGACCCGACAGGCCCGAAGGAATAGAAGAAGAAGGTGGAGAGAGAGACAGAGACAGATCCATTC
GATTAGTGAACGGATCGGCACTGCGTGCGCCAATTCTGCAGACAAATGGCAGTATTCATCCACAATTTTA
AAAGAAAAGGGGGGATTGGGGGGTACAGTGCAGGGGAAAGAATAGTAGACATAATAGCAACAGACATACA
AACTAAAGAATTACAAAAACAAATTACAAAAATTCAAAATTTTCGGGTTTATTACAGGGACAGCAGAGAT
CCAGTTTGGTTAATTAACATTATGGCCTTAGGTCACTTCATCTCCATGGGGTTCTTCTTCTGATTTTCTA
GAAAATGAGATGGGGGTGCAGAGAGCTTCCTCAGTGACCTGCCCAGGGTCACATCAGAAATGTCAGAGCT
AGAACTTGAACTCAGATTACTAATCTTAAATTCCATGCCTTGGGGGCATGCAAGTACGATATACAGAAGG
AGTGAACTCATTAGGGCAGATGACCAATGAGTTTAGGAAAGAAGAGTCCAGGGCAGGGTACATCTACACC
ACCCGCCCAGCCCTGGGTGAGTCCAGCCACGTTCACCTCATTATAGTTGCCTCTCTCCAGTCCTACCTTG
ACGGGAAGCACAAGCAGAAACTGGGACAGGAGCCCCAGGAGACCAAATCTTCATGGTCCCTCTGGGAGGA
TGGGTGGGGAGAGCTGTGGCAGAGGCCTCAGGAGGGGCCCTGCTGCTCAGTGGTGACAGATAGGGGTGAG
AAAGCAGACAGAGTCATTCCGTCAGCATTCTGGGTCTGTTTGGTACTTCTTCTCACGCTAAGGTGGCGGT
GTGATATGCACAATGGCTAAAAAGCAGGGAGAGCTGGAAAGAAACAAGGACAGAGACAGAGGCCAAGTCA
ACCAGACCAATTCCCAGAGGAAGCAAAGAAACCATTACAGAGACTACAAGGGGGAAGGGAAGGAGAGATG
AATTAGCTTCCCCTGTAAACCTTAGAACCCAGCTGTTGCCAGGGCAACGGGGCAATACCTGTCTCTTCAG
AGGAGATGAAGTTGCCAGGGTAACTACATCCTGTCTTTCTCAAGGACCATCCCAGAATGTGGCACCCACT
AGCCGTTACCATAGCAACTGCCTCTTTGCCCCACTTAATCCCATCCCGTCTGTTAAAAGGGCCCTATAGT
TGGAGGTGGGGGAGGTAGGAAGAGCGATGATCACTTGTGGACTAAGTTTGTTCGCATCCCCTTCTCCAAC
CCCCTCAGTACATCACCCTGGGGGAACAGGGTCCACTTGCTCCTGGGCCCACACAGTCCTGCAGTATTGT
GTATATAAGGCCAGGGCAAAGAGGAGCAGGTTTTAAAGTGAAAGGCAGGCAGGTGTTGGGGAGGCAGTTA
CCGGGGCAACGGGAACAGGGCGTTTCGGAGGTGGTTGCCATGGGGACCTGGATGCTGACGAAGGCTCGCG
AGGCTGTGAGCAGCCACAGTGCCCTGCTCAGAAGCCCCAAGCTCGTCAGTCAAGCCGGTTCTCCGTTTGC
ACTCAGGAGCACGGGCAGGCGAGTGGCCCCTAGTTCTGGGGGCAGCGGGGGATCCGCCACCATGCTGCAG
AACGAGCTTGCTCTTAAGTTGGCTGGACTTGATATTAACAAGACTGGAGGAGGTTCTCATCATCATCATC
ATCATGGTATGGCTAGCATGACTGGTGGACAGCAAATGGGTCGGGATCTGTACGACGATGACGATAAGGA
TCTCGCAACAATGGTCGACTCATCACGTCGTAAGTGGAATAAGGCAGGTCACGCAGTCAGAGCTATAGGT
CGGCTGAGCTCACCCGTGGTTTCCGAGCGGATGTACCCCGAGGACGGCGCCCTGAAGAGCGAGATCAAGA
AGGGGCTGAGGCTGAAGGACGGCGGCCACTACGCCGCCGAGGTCAAGACCACCTACAAGGCCAAGAAGCC
CGTGCAGCTGCCCGGCGCCTACATCGTGGACATCAAGTTGGACATCGTGTCCCACAACGAGGACTACACC
ATCGTGGAACAGTGCGAACGCGCCGAGGGCCGCCACTCCACCGGCGGCATGGACGAGCTGTACAAGGGAG
GTACAGGCGGGAGTCTGGTGAGCAAGGGCGAGGAGGATAACATGGCCATCATCAAGGAGTTCATGCGCTT
CAAGGTGCACATGGAGGGCTCCGTGAACGGCCACGAGTTCGAGATCGAGGGCGAGGGCGAGGGCCGCCCC
TACGAGGCCTTTCAGACCGCTAAGCTGAAGGTGACCAAGGGTGGCCCCCTGCCCTTCGCCTGGGACATCC
TGTCCCCTCAGTTCATGTACGGCTCCAAGGCCTACATTAAGCACCCAGCCGACATCCCCGACTACTTCAA
GCTGTCCTTCCCCGAGGGCTTCAGGTGGGAGCGCGTGATGAACTTCGAGGACGGCGGCATTATTCACGTG
AACCAGGACTCCTCCCTGCAGGACGGCGTATTCATCTACAAGGTGAAGCTGCGCGGCACCAACTTCCCCC
CCGACGGCCCCGTAATGCAGAAGAAGACCATGGGCTGGGAGGCTACGCGTGACGACCTGACTGAAGAGCA
GATCGCAGAATTTAAAGAGGCTTTCTCCCTATTTGACAAGGACGGGGATGGGACGATAACAACCAAGGAG
CTTGGGACGGTGTTCCGATCGCTGGGGCAGAACCCCACAGAAGCAGAGCTGCAGGACATGATCAATGAAG
TAGATGCCGACGGTGACGGCACATTCGACTTCCCTGAGTTCCTGACGATGATGGCAAGAAAAATGAATGA
CACAGACAGTGAAGAGGAAATTCGCGAAGCGTTCCGCGTGTTTGATAAGGACGGCAATGGCTACATCGGC
GCAGCAGAGCTTCGCCACGTGATGACAGACCTTGGAGAGAAGTTAACAGATGAGGAGGTTGATGAAATGA
TCAGGGTAGCAGACATCGATGGGGATGGTCAGGTAAACTACGAAGAGTTTGTACAAATGATGACAGCGAA
GTAGGAATTCGATATCAAGCTTATCGATAATCAACCTCTGGATTACAAAATTTGTGAAAGATTGACTGGT
ATTCTTAACTATGTTGCTCCTTTTACGCTATGTGGATACGCTGCTTTAATGCCTTTGTATCATGCTATTG
CTTCCCGTATGGCTTTCATTTTCTCCTCCTTGTATAAATCCTGGTTGCTGTCTCTTTATGAGGAGTTGTG
GCCCGTTGTCAGGCAACGTGGCGTGGTGTGCACTGTGTTTGCTGACGCAACCCCCACTGGTTGGGGCATT
GCCACCACCTGTCAGCTCCTTTCCGGGACTTTCGCTTTCCCCCTCCCTATTGCCACGGCGGAACTCATCG
CCGCCTGCCTTGCCCGCTGCTGGACAGGGGCTCGGCTGTTGGGCACTGACAATTCCGTGGTGTTGTCGGG
GAAATCATCGTCCTTTCCTTGGCTGCTCGCCTGTGTTGCCACCTGGATTCTGCGCGGGACGTCCTTCTGC
TACGTCCCTTCGGCCCTCAATCCAGCGGACCTTCCTTCCCGCGGCCTGCTGCCGGCTCTGCGGCCTCTTC
CGCGTCTTCGCCTTCGCCCTCAGACGAGTCGGATCTCCCTTTGGGCCGCCTCCCCGCATCGATACCGTCG
ACCTCGAGACCTAGAAAAACATGGAGCAATCACAAGTAGCAATACAGCAGCTACCAATGCTGATTGTGCC
TGGCTAGAAGCACAAGAGGAGGAGGAGGTGGGTTTTCCAGTCACACCTCAGGTACCTTTAAGACCAATGA
CTTACAAGGCAGCTGTAGATCTTAGCCACTTTTTAAAAGAAAAGGGGGGACTGGAAGGGCTAATTCACTC
CCAACGAAGACAAGATATCCTTGATCTGTGGATCTACCACACACAAGGCTACTTCCCTGATTGGCAGAAC
TACACACCAGGGCCAGGGATCAGATATCCACTGACCTTTGGATGGTGCTACAAGCTAGTACCAGTTGAGC
AAGAGAAGGTAGAAGAAGCCAATGAAGGAGAGAACACCCGCTTGTTACACCCTGTGAGCCTGCATGGGAT
GGATGACCCGGAGAGAGAAGTATTAGAGTGGAGGTTTGACAGCCGCCTAGCATTTCATCACATGGCCCGA
GAGCTGCATCCGGACTGTACTGGGTCTCTCTGGTTAGACCAGATCTGAGCCTGGGAGCTCTCTGGCTAAC
TAGGGAACCCACTGCTTAAGCCTCAATAAAGCTTGCCTTGAGTGCTTCAAGTAGTGTGTGCCCGTCTGTT
GTGTGACTCTGGTAACTAGAGATCCCTCAGACCCTTTTAGTCAGTGTGGAAAATCTCTAGCAGGGCCCGT
TTAAACCCGCTGATCAGCCTCGACTGTGCCTTCTAGTTGCCAGCCATCTGTTGTTTGCCCCTCCCCCGTG
CCTTCCTTGACCCTGGAAGGTGCCACTCCCACTGTCCTTTCCTAATAAAATGAGGAAATTGCATCGCATT
GTCTGAGTAGGTGTCATTCTATTCTGGGGGGTGGGGTGGGGCAGGACAGCAAGGGGGAGGATTGGGAAGA
CAATAGCAGGCATGCTGGGGATGCGGTGGGCTCTATGGCTTCTGAGGCGGAAAGAACCAGCTGGGGCTCT
AGGGGGTATCCCC
[124 nt withheld, positions 6104-6227]
C
[91 nt withheld, positions 6229-6319]
A
[49 nt withheld, positions 6321-6369]
CCTTTGACGTTGGAGTCCACGTTCTTT
[37 nt withheld, positions 6397-6433]
ACCCTATCTCGGTCTATTCTTTTGATTTATAAGGGATTTTGCCGATTTCGGCCTATTGGTTAAAAAATGA
GCTGATTTAACAAAAATTTAACGCGAATTAATTCTGTGGAATGTGTGTCAGTTAGGGTGTGGAAAGTCCC
CAGGCTCCCCAGCAGGCAGAAGTATGCAAAGCATGCATCTCAATTAGTCAGCAACCAGGTGTGGAAAGTC
CCCAGGCTCCCCAGCAGGCAGAAGTATGCAAAGCATGCATCTCAATTAGTCAGCAACCATAGTCCCGCCC
CTAACTCCGCCCATCCCGCCCCTAACTCCGCCCAGTTCCGCCCATTCTCCGCCCCATGGCTGACTAATTT
TTTTTATTTATGCAGAGGCCGAGGCCGCCTCTGCCTCTGAGCTATTCCAGAAGTAGTGAGGAGGCTTTTT
TGGAGGCCTAGGCTTTTGCAAAAAGCTCCCGGGAGCTTGTATATCCATTTTCGGATCTGATCAGCACGTG
TTGACAATTAATCATCGGCATAGTATATCGGCATAGTATAATACGACAAGGTGAGGAACTAAACCATGGC
CAAGTTGACCAGTGCCGTTCCGGTGCTCACCGCGCGCGACGTCGCCGGAGCGGTCGAGTTCTGGACCGAC
CGGCTCGGGTTCTCCCGGGACTTCGTGGAGGACGACTTCGCCGGTGTGGTCCGGGACGACGTGACCCTGT
TCATCAGCGCGGTCCAGGACCAGGTGGTGCCGGACAACACCCTGGCCTGGGTGTGGGTGCGCGGCCTGGA
CGAGCTGTACGCCGAGTGGTCGGAGGTCGTGTCCACGAACTTCCGGGACGCCTCCGGGCCGGCCATGACC
GAGATCGGCGAGCAGCCGTGGGGGCGGGAGTTCGCCCTGCGCGACCCGGCCGGCAACTGCGTGCACTTCG
TGGCCGAGGAGCAGGACTGACACGTGCTACGAGATTTCGATTCCACCGCCGCCTTCTATGAAAGGTTGGG
CTTCGGAATCGTTTTCCGGGACGCCGGCTGGATGATCCTCCAGCGCGGGGATCTCATGCTGGAGTTCTTC
GCCCACCCCAACTTGTTTATTGCAGCTTATAATGGTTACAAATAAAGCAATAGCATCACAAATTTCACAA
ATAAAGCATTTTTTTCACTGCATTCTAGTTGTGGTTTGTCCAAACTCATCAATGTATCTTATCATGTCTG
TATACCGTCGACCTCTAGCTAGAGCTTGGCGTAATCATGGTCATAGCTGTTTCCTGTGTGAAATTGTTAT
CCGCTCACAATTCCACACAACATACGAGCCGGAAGCATAAAGTGTAAAGCCTGGGGTGCCTAATGAGTGA
GCTAACTCACATTAATTGCGTTGCGCTCACTGCCCGCTTTCCAGTCGGGAAACCTGTCGTGCCAGCTGCA
TTAATGAATCGGCCAACGCGCGGGGAGAGGCGGTTTGCGTATTGGGCGCTCTTCCGCTTCCTCGCTCACT
GACTCGCTGCGCTCGGTCGTTCGGCTGCGGCGAGCGGTATCAGCTCACTCAAAGGCGGTAATACGGTTAT
CCACAGAATCAGGGGATAACGCAGGAAAGAACATGTGAGCAAAAGGCCAGCAAAAGGCCAGGAACCGTAA
AAAGGCCGCGTTGCTGGCGTTTTTCCATAGGCTCCGCCCCCCTGACGAGCATCACAAAAATCGACGCTCA
AGTCAGAGGTGGCGAAACCCGACAGGACTATAAAGATACCAGGCGTTTCCCCCTGGAAGCTCCCTCGTGC
GCTCTCCTGTTCCGACCCTGCCGCTTACCGGATACCTGTCCGCCTTTCTCCCTTCGGGAAGCGTGGCGCT
TTCTCATAGCTCACGCTGTAGGTATCTCAGTTCGGTGTAGGTCGTTCGCTCCAAGCTGGGCTGTGTGCAC
GAACCCCCCGTTCAGCCCGACCGCTGCGCCTTATCCGGTAACTATCGTCTTGAGTCCAACCCGGTAAGAC
ACGACTTATCGCCACTGGCAGCAGCCACTGGTAACAGGATTAGCAGAGCGAGGTATGTAGGCGGTGCTAC
AGAGTTCTTGAAGTGGTGGCCTAACTACGGCTACACTAGAAGAACAGTATTTGGTATCTGCGCTCTGCTG
AAGCCAGTTACCTTCGGAAAAAGAGTTGGTAGCTCTTGATCCGGCAAACAAACCACCGCTGGTAGCGGTG
GTTTTTTTGTTTGCAAGCAGCAGATTACGCGCAGAAAAAAAGGATCTCAAGAAGATCCTTTGATCTTTTC
TACGGGGTCTGACGCTCAGTGGAACGAAAACTCACGTTAAGGGATTTTGGTCATGAGATTATCAAAAAGG
ATCTTCACCTAGATCCTTTTAAATTAAAAATGAAGTTTTAAATCAATCTAAAGTATATATGAGTAAACTT
GGTCTGACAGTTACCAATGCTTAATCAGTGAGGCACCTATCTCAGCGATCTGTCTATTTCGTTCATCCAT
AGTTGCCTGACTCCCCGTCGTGTAGATAACTACGATACGGGAGGGCTTACCATCTGGCCCCAGTGCTGCA
ATGATACCGCGAGACCCACGCTCACCGGCTCCAGATTTATCAGCAATAAACCAGCCAGCCGGAAGGGCCG
AGCGCAGAAGTGGTCCTGCAACTTTATCCGCCTCCATCCAGTCTATTAATTGTTGCCGGGAAGCTAGAGT
AAGTAGTTCGCCAGTTAATAGTTTGCGCAACGTTGTTGCCATTGCTACAGGCATCGTGGTGTCACGCTCG
TCGTTTGGTATGGCTTCATTCAGCTCCGGTTCCCAACGATCAAGGCGAGTTACATGATCCCCCATGTTGT
GCAAAAAAGCGGTTAGCTCCTTCGGTCCTCCGATCGTTGTCAGAAGTAAGTTGGCCGCAGTGTTATCACT
CATGGTTATGGCAGCACTGCATAATTCTCTTACTGTCATGCCATCCGTAAGATGCTTTTCTGTGACTGGT
GAGTACTCAACCAAGTCATTCTGAGAATAGTGTATGCGGCGACCGAGTTGCTCTTGCCCGGCGTCAATAC
GGGATAATACCGCGCCACATAGCAGAACTTTAAAAGTGCTCATCATTGGAAAACGTTCTTCGGGGCGAAA
ACTCTCAAGGATCTTACCGCTGTTGAGATCCAGTTCGATGTAACCCACTCGTGCACCCAACTGATCTTCA
GCATCTTTTACTTTCACCAGCGTTTCTGGGTGAGCAAAAACAGGAAGGCAAAATGCCGCAAAAAAGGGAA
TAAGGGCGACACGGAAATGTTGAATACTCATACTCTTCCTTTTTCAATATTATTGAAGCATTTATCAGGG
TTATTGTCTCATGAGCGGATACATATTTGAATGTATTTAGAAAAATAAACAAATAGGGGTTCCGCGCACA
TTTCCCCGAAAAGTGCCACCTGACGTCGACGGATCGGGAGATCTCCCGATCCCCTATGGTGCACTCTCAG
TACAATCTGCTCTGATGCCGCATAGTTAAGCCAGTATCTGCTCCCTGCTTGTGTGTTGGAGGTCGCTGAG
TAGTGCGCGAGCAAAATTTAAGCTACAACAAGGCAAGGCTTGACCGACAATTGCATGAAGAATCTGCTTA
GGGTTAGGCGTTTTGCGCTGCTTCGCGATGTACGGGCCAGATATACGCGTTGACATTGATTATTGACTAG
TTATTAATAGTAATCAATTACGGGGTCATTAGTTCATAGCCCATATATGGAGTTCCGCGTTACATAACTT
ACGGTAAATGGCCCGCCTGGCTGACCGCCCAACGACCCCCGCCCATTGACGTCAATAATGACGTATGTTC
CCATAGTAACGCCAATAGGGACTTTCCATTGACGTCAATGGGTGGAGTATTTACGGTAAACTGCCCACTT
GGCAGTACATCAAGTGTATCATATGCCAAGTACGCCCCCTATTGACGTCAATGACGGTAAATGGCCCGCC
TGGCATTATGCCCAGTACATGACCTTATGGGACTTTCCTACTTGGCAGTACATCTACGTATTAGTCATCG
CTATTACCATGGTGATGCGGTTTTGGCAGTACATCAATGGGCGTGGATAGCGGTTTGACTCACGGGGATT
TCCAAGTCTCCACCCCATTGACGTCAATGGGAGTTTGTTTTGGCACCAAAATCAACGGGACTTTCCAAAA
TGTCGTAACAACTCCGCCCCATTGACGCAAATGGGCGGTAGGCGTGTACGGTGGGAGGTCTATATAAGCA
GCGCGTTTTGCCTGTACT
Features (pLannotate 1.2.2; 35 found; start..end, strand, type, name):
      1..181     +  LTR            5' LTR (truncated): truncated 5' long terminal repeat (LTR) from HIV-1
    228..353     +  misc_feature   HIV-1 Ψ: packaging signal of human immunodeficiency virus type 1
    337..700     +  CDS            HIV-1 gag (fragment): gag protein from human immunodeficiency virus 1; gag
    846..1079    +  misc_feature   RRE: The Rev response element (RRE) of HIV-1 allows for Rev-dependent mRNA export from the nucleus to the cytoplasm.
   1456..1556    +  CDS            Rev (fragment): human immunodeficiency virus 1 (HIV-1) Rev protein; rev; enhances nuclear export of unspliced and incompletely spliced viral mRNAs
   1606..1723    +  misc_feature   cPPT/CTS: central polypurine tract and central termination sequence of HIV-1
   1768..3056    +  promoter       CaMKII promoter: promoter for the mouse calcium/calmodulin-dependent kinase II α subunit
   3138..3158    +  CDS            capTEV™ (fragment): composite tag for in vivo biotinylation, TEV protease cleavage, and 6xHis tagging
   3159..3191    +  CDS            T7 tag (gene 10 leader): leader peptide from bacteriophage T7 gene 10 promotes efficient translation in E. coli
   3195..3218    +  CDS            Xpress™ tag: Xpress™ epitope tag, including an enterokinase recognition and cleavage site
   3246..3302    +  CDS            calmodulin-binding peptide: calmodulin-binding peptide from avian smooth muscle myosin light chain kinase
   3308..4034    +  CDS            HyPerRed (fragment): red fluorescent genetically encoded indicator for H2O2 ()
   4041..4391    +  CDS            CALMA_ARBPU (fragment): Experimental evidence at protein level: Swiss-Prot protein existence level 1. Calmodulin mediates the control of a large number of enzymes, ion channels and other proteins by Ca(2+). Among the enzymes to be stimulated by the calmodulin-Ca(2+) complex are a number of protein kinases and phosphatases. From Arbacia punctulata (Punctuate sea urchin).
   4483..4509    +  misc_feature   MCS (fragment): pBluescript multiple cloning site
   4509..5097    +  misc_feature   WPRE: woodchuck hepatitis virus posttranscriptional regulatory element
   5034..5615    +  CDS            nef (fragment): NEF_HV1H2 - Experimental evidence at protein level: Swiss-Prot protein existence level 1. Extracellular Nef protein targets CD4(+) T-lymphocytes for apoptosis by interacting with CXCR4 surface receptors. From Human immunodeficiency virus type 1 group M subtype B (isolate HXB2) (HIV-1).
   5622..5802    +  LTR            5' LTR (truncated): truncated 5' long terminal repeat (LTR) from HIV-1
   5834..6058    +  polyA_signal   bGH poly(A) signal: bovine growth hormone polyadenylation signal
   6062..6083    +  promoter       SV40 promoter (fragment): SV40 enhancer and early promoter
   6104..6532    +  rep_origin     f1 ori (sequence partly withheld): f1 bacteriophage origin of replication; arrow indicates direction of (+) strand synthesis
   6546..6875    +  promoter       SV40 promoter: SV40 enhancer and early promoter
   6923..6970    +  promoter       EM7 promoter: synthetic bacterial promoter&nbsp
   6989..7363    +  CDS            BleoR: antibiotic-binding protein; Sh ble from Streptoalloteichus hindustanus; confers resistance to bleomycin, phleomycin, and Zeocin™
   7373..7498    +  CDS            ble (fragment): BLE_KLEPN - Experimental evidence at protein level: Swiss-Prot protein existence level 1. Binding protein with a strong affinity to the bleomycin family of antibiotics. Binds to CL990; an antimitotic-antibiotic compound. From Klebsiella pneumoniae.
   7493..7614    +  polyA_signal   SV40 poly(A) signal: SV40 polyadenylation signal
   7685..7707    -  protein_bind   lac operator (fragment): The lac repressor binds to the lac operator to inhibit transcription in E. coli. This inhibition can be relieved by adding lactose or isopropyl-β-D-thiogalactopyranoside (IPTG). lac repressor encoded by lacI
   7711..7741    -  promoter       lac promoter: promoter for the E. coli lac operon
   7756..7777    -  protein_bind   CAP binding site: CAP binding activates transcription in the presence of cAMP. E. coli catabolite activator protein
   7790..7882    -  CDS            lacI (fragment): lac repressor; lacI; The lac repressor binds to the lac operator to inhibit transcription in E. coli. This inhibition can be relieved by adding lactose or isopropyl-β-D-thiogalactopyranoside (IPTG).
   8065..8653    -  rep_origin     ori: high-copy-number ColE1/pMB1/pBR322/pUC origin of replication
   8824..9684    -  CDS            AmpR: β-lactamase; bla; confers resistance to ampicillin, carbenicillin, and related antibiotics
   9685..9789    -  promoter       AmpR promoter: bla
   9848..9900    -  misc_feature   bom (fragment): basis of mobility region from pBR322
  10055..10434   +  enhancer       CMV enhancer: human cytomegalovirus immediate early enhancer
  10435..10634   +  promoter       CMV promoter: human cytomegalovirus (CMV) immediate early promoter
