[The description below was written by a language model from this plasmid's Addgene catalogue record and pLannotate feature annotations shown in this document.]
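Description:
SLF060: Lenti-CaMKIIa-jRGECO1a is an HIV-1-derived lentiviral transfer plasmid of about 10.6 kb, built on the fck-WPRE backbone, for expressing the red genetically encoded calcium indicator jRGECO1a in excitatory neurons. It can be packaged into lentivirus or used directly as a mammalian expression plasmid. In bacteria it is maintained by a high-copy ColE1/pUC-type origin and selected with ampicillin (AmpR). An f1 origin is also present, along with an SV40/EM7-driven BleoR cassette that lies outside the viral genome.

A CMV enhancer/promoter sits just upstream of a truncated 5' LTR, a chimeric arrangement that typically drives genomic RNA transcription in packaging cells. It is followed by the Ψ packaging signal with a gag fragment, the RRE for Rev-dependent nuclear export, and the cPPT/CTS. The internal expression cassette uses the mouse CaMKIIα promoter (listed as "CaMKIa" in the catalogue field) to restrict expression largely to excitatory neurons. The roughly 1.3 kb synthetic insert carries an N-terminal NES-6xHis tag according to the record, with the nuclear export signal keeping the sensor cytosolic.

The automated annotation splits the sensor into its components: His, T7 leader and Xpress tag sequences, a calmodulin-binding peptide, a red fluorescent protein domain (matched by homology to HyPerRed), and calmodulin. This fits the RGECO-type design, in which calcium-dependent binding of calmodulin to the peptide modulates fluorescence. A WPRE downstream enhances transcript stability and expression, and is followed by the 3' LTR and a bGH polyadenylation signal. The associated work concerns wide-area all-optical neurophysiology in acute brain slices, where the construct supplies red calcium imaging of excitatory neurons.
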