Addgene plasmid #112282: SLF060: Lenti-CaMKIIa-jRGECO1a
Purpose: For lentiviral or direct expression of cytosolic jRGECO1a in excitatory neurons
Depositing lab: Adam Cohen. Depositing organization: Harvard University. Publication: Wide-area all-optical neurophysiology in acute brain slices. Farhi SL, Parot VJ, Grama A, Yamagata M, Abdelfattah AS, Adam Y, Lou S, Jun Kim J, Campbell RE, Cox DD, Cohen AE. J Neurosci. 2019 Apr 5. pii: JNEUROSCI.0168-19.2019. doi: 10.1523/JNEUROSCI.0168-19.2019. PubMed 30952812.
Backbone
  Vector backbone: fck-WPRE
  Backbone size w/o insert (bp): 9300
  Total vector size (bp): 10600
  Vector type: Mammalian Expression, Lentiviral
Growth in bacteria
  Bacterial resistance: Ampicillin, 100 μg/mL
  Growth temperature: 37°C
  Growth strain: NEB Stable
  Copy number: High Copy
Gene/Insert
  Gene/Insert name: jRGECO1a
  Species: Synthetic
  Insert size (bp): 1300
  Promoter: CaMKIa
  Tag / fusion protein: NES-6xHIS (N terminal on insert)
  Cloning method: Gibson Cloning
  Sequencing primers: 5′ GCTCGTCAATCAAGCTGGTTC; 3′ CAAAGGCATTAAAGCAGCGTATCC
Terms and licenses: Academic/Nonprofit Terms; Industry Terms: Not Available to Industry
How to cite: SLF060: Lenti-CaMKIIa-jRGECO1a was a gift from Adam Cohen (Addgene plasmid # 112282 ; http://n2t.net/addgene:112282 ; RRID:Addgene_112282)
